>Addgene plasmid #219876 | pCfb13201 | addgene full sequence | sequence record 435396 | Addgene NGS Result
TTCGTAGATAATGGAATACAAATGGATATCCAGAGTATACACATGGATAGTATACACTGACACGACAATT
CTGTATCTCTTTATGTTAACTACTGTGAGGCATTAAATAGAGCTTGATATATAAAATGTTACATTTCACA
GTCTGAACTTTTGCAGATTACCTAATTTGGTAAGATATTAATTATGAACTGAAAGTTGATGGCATCCCTA
AATTTGATGCAACGGAATGCGTGCGATAGTGAATCATTGCTAACAGATCAAGTAATCGTATCAATCGTTC
CACGTCTTATCCAGACTCGATTTCCGCCCTAACCTAAGGAAACTGCTGAGTAATTTCGAGGTTGGTTCCT
AACAAAAGCCAAGAAACGCGCCGATGGTTTAGTGGTAAAATCCATCGTTGCCATCGATGGGCCCCCGGTT
CGATTCCGGGTCGGCGCATTTTGGCACAGCAATATGCAGTTTTAGAGCTAGAAATAGCAAGTTAAAATAA
GGCTAGTCCGTTATCAACTTGAAAAAGTGGCACCGAGTCGGTGGTGCTTTTTTTGTGTGGGTACGGTAGA
CGTTTTTTTGTTGGTTTTTTGGAAACGTTTGTCTGTCGACTTGAAGCTCAGTTGACATGCGTTGCCGGTT
TAGACTGTGCAACGCAACAGCAGCACCCGGAGATATATCGACAAGATAACTTTCGAAGCTTGTCGTCAGA
CTCATTTGCTCACGTGACAGACTGAAGAGCTCTTCAATGGGACTCAGTGTTGCGGAAATCAAAAAGCTGA
TGGCTGACCTGGAAAAGGCCAGCGGCGAGGCGGTATACGACATTCTGCAGGTGTTGCACAAGGAGGTGGA
GCCTACGGAGAAGCTGCTGCGAGAGACCAAGCTGGGTATTGCCGTCAACAAGCTGCGAATCGCGTGCATT
CGCGGCCGCATTTAAATCCCCACTTCAGAAGTTCCTATACTTTCTAGAGAATAGGAACTTCACTATAGAG
TCGAATAAGGGCGACACCCCATAATTAGCCCGGGCGAAAGGCCCAGTCTTTCGACTGAGCCTTTCGTTTT
ATTTGATGCCTGGCAGTTCCCTACTCTCGCATGGGGAGTCCCCACACTACCATCGGCGCTACGGCGTTTC
ACTTCTGAGTTCGGCATGGGGTCAGGTGGGACCACCGCGCTACTGCCGCCAGGCAAACAAGGGGTGTTAT
GAGCCATATTCAGGTATAAATGGGCTCGCGATAATGTTCAGAATTGGTTAATTGGTTGTAACACTGACCC
CTATTTGTTTATTTTTCTAAATACATTCAAATATGTATCCGCTCATGAGACAATAACCCTGATAAATGCT
TCAATAATATTGAAAAAGGAAGAATATGAGTATTCAACATTTCCGTGTCGCCCTTATTCCCTTTTTTGCG
GCATTTTGCCTTCCTGTTTTTGCTCACCCAGAAACGCTGGTGAAAGTAAAAGATGCTGAAGATCAGTTGG
GTGCACGAGTGGGTTACATCGAACTGGATCTCAACAGCGGTAAGATCCTTGAGAGTTTTCGCCCCGAAGA
ACGTTTTCCAATGATGAGCACTTTTAAAGTTCTGCTATGTGGCGCGGTATTATCCCGTATTGACGCCGGG
CAAGAGCAACTCGGTCGCCGCATACACTATTCTCAGAATGACTTGGTTGAGTACTCACCAGTCACAGAAA
AGCATCTTACGGATGGCATGACAGTAAGAGAATTATGCAGTGCTGCCATAACCATGAGTGATAACACTGC
GGCCAACTTACTTCTGACAACGATCGGAGGACCGAAGGAGCTAACCGCTTTTTTGCACAACATGGGGGAT
CATGTAACTCGCCTTGATCGTTGGGAACCGGAGCTGAATGAAGCCATACCAAACGACGAGCGTGACACCA
CGATGCCTGTAGCGATGGCAACAACGTTGCGCAAACTATTAACTGGCGAACTACTTACTCTAGCTTCCCG
GCAACAATTAATAGACTGGATGGAGGCGGATAAAGTTGCAGGACCACTTCTGCGCTCGGCCCTTCCGGCT
GGCTGGTTTATTGCTGATAAATCCGGAGCCGGTGAGCGTGGTTCTCGCGGTATCATCGCAGCGCTGGGGC
CAGATGGTAAGCCCTCCCGTATCGTAGTTATCTACACGACGGGGAGTCAGGCAACTATGGATGAACGAAA
TAGACAGATCGCTGAGATAGGTGCCTCACTGATTAAGCATTGGTAAGCAGAGCATTACGCTGACTTGACG
GGACGGCGCAAGCTCATGACCAAAATCCCTTAACGTGAGTTACGCGCGCGTCGTTCCACTGAGCGTCAGA
CCCCGTAGAAAAGATCAAAGGATCTTCTTGAGATCCTTTTTTTCTGCGCGTAATCTGCTGCTTGCAAACA
AAAAAACCACCGCTACCAGCGGTGGTTTGTTTGCCGGATCAAGAGCTACCAACTCTTTTTCCGAAGGTAA
CTGGCTTCAGCAGAGCGCAGATACCAAATACTGTTCTTCTAGTGTAGCCGTAGTTAGCCCACCACTTCAA
GAACTCTGTAGCACCGCCTACATACCTCGCTCTGCTAATCCTGTTACCAGTGGCTGCTGCCAGTGGCGAT
AAGTCGTGTCTTACCGGGTTGGACTCAAGACGATAGTTACCGGATAAGGCGCAGCGGTCGGGCTGAACGG
GGGGTTCGTGCACACAGCCCAGCTTGGAGCGAACGACCTACACCGAACTGAGATACCTACAGCGTGAGCT
ATGAGAAAGCGCCACGCTTCCCGAAGGGAGAAAGGCGGACAGGTATCCGGTAAGCGGCAGGGTCGGAACA
GGAGAGCGCACGAGGGAGCTTCCAGGGGGAAACGCCTGGTATCTTTATAGTCCTGTCGGGTTTCGCCACC
TCTGACTTGAGCGTCGATTTTTGTGATGCTCGTCAGGGGGGCGGAGCCTATGGAAAAACGCCAGCAACGC
GGCCTTTTTACGGTTCCTGGCCTTTTGCTGGCCTTTTGCTCACATGTTCTTTCCTGCGTTATCCCCTGAT
TCTGTGGATAACCGTATTACCGCCTTTGAGTGAGCTGATACCGCTCGCCGCAGCCGAACGACCGAGCGCA
GCGAGTCAGTGAGCGAGGAAGCGGAAGGCGAGAGTAGGGAACTGCCAGGCATCAAACTAAGCAGAAGGCC
CCTGACGGATGGCCTTTTTGCGTTTCTACAAACTCTTTCTGTGTTGTAAAACGACGGCCAGTCTTAAGCT
CGGGCCCCCTGGGCGGTTCTGATAACGAGTAATCGTTAATCCGCAAATAACGTAAAAACCCGCTTCGGCG
GGTTTTTTTATGGGGGGAGTTTAGGGAAAGAGCATTTGTCAGAATATTTAAGGGCGCCTGTCACTTTGCT
TGATATATGAGAATTATTTAACCTTATAAATGAGAAAAAAGCAACGCACTTTAAATAAGATACGTTGCTT
TTTCGATTGATGAACACCTATAATTAAACTATTCATCTATTATTTATGATTTTTTGTATATACAATATTT
CTAGTTTGTTAAAGAGAATTAAGAAAATAAATCTCGAAAATAATAAAGGGAAAATCAGTTTTTGATATCA
AAATTATACATGTCAACGATAATACAAAATATAATACAAACTATAAGATGTTATCAGTATTTATTATGCA
TTTAGAATAAATTTTGTGTCGCCCTTATTCGACTCACTATAGAAGTTCCTATTCTCTAGAAAGTATAGGA
ACTTCACTTCATTTTATTTAAATTTGCGGCCGCTATGTCTGATAAAAGGATGTAACATAGGCAAGCTGCT
CGTGAGTGTTGAGTACGAACCTTAGATCCAAATCACCCGCACCCACGGATATACTTGCTTGAATATACAG
TAGTAAGGAGTTTGGCGCCCGTTTTTTCGAGCCCCACACGTTTCGGTGAGTATGAGCGGCGGCAGATTCG
AGCGTTTCCGGTTTCCGCGGCTGGACGAGAGCCCATGATGGGGGCTCCCACCACCAGCAATCAGGGCCCT
GATTACACACCCACCTGTAATGTCATGCTGTTCATCGTGGTTAATGCTGCTGTGTGCTGTGTGTGTGTGT
TGTTTGGCGCTCATTGTTGCGTTATGCAGCGTACACCACAATATTGGAAGCTTATTAGCCTTTCTATTTT
TTCGTTTGCAAGGCTTAACAACATTGCTGTGGAGAGGGATGGGGATATGGAGGCCGCTGGAGGGAGTCGG
AGAGGCGTTTTGGAGCGGCTTGGCCTGGCGCCCAGCTCGCGAAACGCACCTAGGACCCTTTGGCACGCCG
AAATGTGCCACTTTTCAGTCTAGTAACGCCTTACCTACGTCATTCCATGCATGCATGTTTGCGCCTTTTT
TCCCTTGCCCTTGATCGCCACACAGTACAGTGCACTGTACAGTGGAGGTTTTGGGGGGGTCTTAGATGGG
AGCTAAAAGCGGCCTAGCGGTACACTAGTGGGATTGTATGGAGTGGCATGGAGCCTAGGTGGAGCCTGAC
AGGACGCACGACCGGCTAGCCCGTGACAGACGATGGGTGGCTCCTGTTGTCCACCGCGTACAAATGTTTG
GGCCAAAGTCTTGTCAGCCTTGCTTGCGAACCTAATTCCCAATTTTGTCACTTCGCACCCCCATTGATCG
AGCCCTAACCCCTGCCCATCAGGCAATCCAATTAAGCTCGCATTGTCTGCCTTGTTTAGTTTGGCTCCTG
CCCGTTTCGGCGTCCACTTGCACAAACACAAACAAGCATTATATATAAGGCTCGTCTCTCCCTCCCAACC
ACACTCACTTTTTTGCCCGTCTTCCCTTGCTAACACAAAAGTCAAGAACACAAACAACCACCCCAACCCC
CTTACACACAAGACATATCTACAGCAATGGGTAAAAAGCCTGAACTCACCGCGACGTCTGTCGAGAAGTT
TCTGATCGAAAAGTTCGACAGCGTCTCCGACCTGATGCAGCTCTCGGAGGGCGAAGAATCTCGTGCTTTC
AGCTTCGATGTAGGAGGGCGTGGATATGTCCTGCGGGTAAATAGCTGCGCCGATGGTTTCTACAAAGATC
GTTATGTTTATCGGCACTTTGCATCGGCCGCGCTCCCGATTCCGGAAGTGCTTGACATTGGGGAATTCAG
CGAGAGCCTGACCTATTGCATCTCCCGCCGTGCACAGGGTGTCACGTTGCAAGACCTGCCTGAAACCGAA
CTGCCCGCTGTTCTGCAGCCGGTCGCGGAGGCAATGGATGCCATTGCTGCGGCCGATCTTAGCCAGACGA
GCGGGTTCGGCCCATTCGGACCGCAAGGAATCGGTCAATACACTACATGGCGTGATTTCATATGCGCGAT
TGCTGATCCCCATGTGTATCACTGGCAAACTGTGATGGACGACACCGTCAGTGCGTCCGTCGCGCAGGCT
CTCGATGAGCTGATGCTTTGGGCCGAGGACTGCCCCGAAGTCCGGCACCTCGTGCACGCGGATTTCGGCT
CCAACAATGTCCTGACGGACAATGGCCGCATAACAGCGGTCATTGACTGGAGCGAGGCGATGTTCGGGGA
TTCCCAATACGAGGTCGCCAACATCTTCTTCTGGAGGCCGTGGTTGGCTTGTATGGAGCAGCAGACGCGC
TACTTCGAGCGGAGGCATCCGGAGCTTGCAGGATCGCCGCGGCTCCGGGCGTATATGCTCCGCATTGGTC
TTGACCAACTCTATCAGAGCTTGGTTGACGGCAATTTCGATGATGCAGCTTGGGCGCAGGGTCGATGCGA
CGCAATCGTCCGATCCGGAGCCGGGACTGTCGGGCGTACACAAATCGCCCGCAGAAGCGCGGCCGTCTGG
ACCGATGGCTGTGTAGAAGTACTCGCCGATAGTGGAAACCGACGCCCCAGCACTCGTCCGAGGGCAAAGG
AATAATCATGTAATTAGTTATGTCACGCTTACATTCACGCCCTCCCCCCACATCCGCTCTAACCGAAAAG
GAAGGAGTTAGACAACCTGAAGTCTAGGTCCCTATTTATTTTTTTATAGTTATGTTAGTATTAAGAACGT
TATTTATATTTCAAATTTTTCTTTTTTTTCTGTACAGACGCGTGTACGCATGTAACATTATACTGAAAAC
CTTGCTTGAGAAGGTTTTGGGACGCTCGAGCAGGCTTGGAGGCGACGTGGCAGTGGCTCGCGGGAGGATC
GGCGGGAAACTCCGGGATATCCGTCGAGAGTTTACACGTGAATGGGCAGCGCAATCCGTTGACGACGATA
CGACTGGCAAAGTAGCGACGATACCTGCCAGACAGGTGACATGTGCAGGCCGCACTAACAAGGAAACGGG
CGCTGGGGGGGGCGGGCTTCTAGACTTTGCCCTTGAACAGGAATCTAGTGGGGGCTTGTCTTTCCGCCAA
TGGGGGAGCGCCTGTTGAGCGACCGTGCATGCTGGAACGCCAAGTGTATGTACAGCTGGTGGTCTCGCAG
CGGTATGTGACGGGACTTACATCTCTCGTTTTTTCATGACCACGTTTTCACAGGCTCGGAGGTACGTTAA
AGTTTTGAAGGCTGCATCTGAACCGAGGTATGGGGGAGTTTGAACAGCAACAGTGTTGGGGCTGAGGGGG
CCAAGATCGGGGCAAGCAGAGGTCTTAGATCAATTGTGGGGATCCCAAAGGGCTCGTTATCACCTTTTTC
CACCCAATTCGGGTCCCAATTGATCCACTACTGGCTTGCCCAAGTTACCCCAGAAATGCCGCCCCGGATT
TCTCCAAAAACCTAATAAGCTTCATGGAACTTGGTGGAAGTGACTTTCTACAGAGTGGAGAGAACCGTGG
ACACGTGGCAATGGCGCTGACCGTGTCCCCGAGCCGAATCGACGTGAGGGGAGAACGGAGTATCTGCGGT
CATGTGACCTTCCAGAGCGGCGTCGCCAGTGTGCACGCGGTGACCCCCAGTTTGGGTCTCTGTCACACGC
ATACTACCTCGGCTCTCCACATGCTGAACTTTATCTTTCGTGGGGATCATACCGAAAGTTGCAACTACCA
GGTGTATATAAAGCCTGGTAGACTCCCCCCACTTTGGACCTCATCCAACCAAGACACACAAAAATGGACC
GACTTAACAACCTCGCCACCCAGCTCGAGCAGAACCCCGCCAA
Features (pLannotate 1.2.2; 15 found; start..end, strand, type, name):
    367..437     +  ncRNA          tRNA: Accession: RF00005 - tRNA
    459..533     +  misc_RNA       gRNA scaffold: guide RNA scaffold for the Streptococcus pyogenes CRISPR/Cas9 system
    776..898     +  CDS            DST1 (fragment): TFS2_YEAST - Also known as PPR2. Experimental evidence at protein level: Swiss-Prot protein existence level 1. Can promote the transfer of one strand of a double-stranded DNA molecule to a homologous single strand and thus may be involved in recombination. From Saccharomyces cerevisiae (strain ATCC 204508 / S288c) (Baker's yeast).
    938..971     -  protein_bind   FRT (minimal): supports FLP-mediated excision but not integration (Turan and Bode, 2011) FLP recombinase from the Saccharomyces cerevisiae 2μ plasmid
   1015..1055    -  terminator     rrnB T1 terminator (fragment): transcription terminator T1 from the E. coli rrnB gene
   1057..1172    -  ncRNA          5S rRNA: Accession: RF00001 - 5S ribosomal RNA
   1203..1227    +  CDS            KanR (fragment): aminoglycoside phosphotransferase; aph(3')-Ia; confers resistance to kanamycin
   1257..1353    +  promoter       AmpR promoter (fragment): bla
   1356..2216    +  CDS            AmpR: β-lactamase; bla; confers resistance to ampicillin, carbenicillin, and related antibiotics
   2338..2926    +  rep_origin     ori: high-copy-number ColE1/pMB1/pBR322/pUC origin of replication
   3151..3168    +  terminator     rrnB T2 terminator (fragment): transcription terminator T2 from the E. coli rrnB gene
   3193..3212    -  CDS            lacZα (fragment): LacZα fragment of β-galactosidase; lacZ fragment
   3682..3715    +  protein_bind   FRT (minimal): supports FLP-mediated excision but not integration (Turan and Bode, 2011) FLP recombinase from the Saccharomyces cerevisiae 2μ plasmid
   4863..5884    +  CDS            HygR (fragment): aminoglycoside phosphotransferase from E. coli; aph(4)-Ia; confers resistance to hygromycin
   5886..6119    +  terminator     CYC1 terminator (fragment): S. cerevisiae CYC1; transcription terminator for CYC1
