[The description below was written by a language model from this plasmid's Addgene catalogue record and pLannotate feature annotations shown in this document.]
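Description:
pCfb13201 is a 7.1 kb yeast plasmid for Yarrowia lipolytica built on the depositing lab's own backbone, serving as the base plasmid of the TUNEYALI gene expression tuning system for the transcription factor designated TF11 (YALI1_E11341g). In E. coli it is maintained at high copy through a ColE1/pUC-type origin and selected with ampicillin via the bla gene and its promoter. In yeast, selection is by hygromycin, provided by an aph(4)-Ia hygromycin phosphotransferase coding sequence followed by a CYC1 terminator. The promoter driving the hygromycin marker is not annotated, and no yeast replication element is identified in the feature table.

The payload combines a CRISPR guide with a repair template. A tRNA element sits immediately upstream of a spacer-sized gap and the Streptococcus pyogenes Cas9 gRNA scaffold, an arrangement consistent with tRNA-driven expression and processing of the guide that targets TF11. No Cas9 gene is annotated, so the nuclease is presumably supplied separately, for example by the host strain. The homology arms matching the TF11 locus are not annotated as such. The short hit to S. cerevisiae DST1 just downstream of the scaffold may reflect similarity within these Yarrowia sequences rather than a deliberate part.

Two minimal FRT sites in opposite orientation are also detected. Several small fragments (KanR, lacZα, rrnB terminators, 5S rRNA) appear to be backbone remnants. According to the depositor, the plasmid can be used in two ways. Promoters can be inserted by Golden Gate assembly to build libraries that replace the native TF11 promoter and so tune its expression, or the plasmid can be used directly to knock out TF11.
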