Addgene plasmid #219876: pCfb13201
Purpose: The base plasmid of TUNEYALI forTF11
Depositing lab: Irina Borodina. Depositing organization: Danmarks Tekniske Universitet. Publication: High-throughput metabolic engineering of Yarrowia lipolytica through gene expression tuning. Jiang W, Wang S, Ahlheit D, Fumagalli T, Yang Z, Ramanathan S, Jiang X, Weber T, Dahlin J, Borodina I. Proc Natl Acad Sci U S A. 2025 Jun 10;122(23):e2426686122. doi: 10.1073/pnas.2426686122. Epub 2025 Jun 3. PubMed 40460129.
Backbone
  Vector backbone: Our own backbone
  Vector type: Yeast Expression
  Selectable markers: Hygromycin
Growth in bacteria
  Bacterial resistance: Ampicillin, 100 μg/mL
  Growth temperature: 37°C
  Growth strain: DH5alpha
  Copy number: High Copy
Gene/Insert
  Gene/Insert name: Contains gRNA targeting TF11 (YALI1_E11341g) and homologous arm matching TF11
  gRNA/shRNA sequence: TTTTGGCACAGCAATATGCA
  Species: Yarrowia lipolytica
  Cloning method: Gibson Cloning
Terms and licenses: Academic/Nonprofit Terms; Industry Terms: Not Available to Industry
Depositor comments: This plasmid contains gRNA targeting TF11 (YALI1_E11341g) and homologous arm matching TF11, which can be used for library construction by inserting promoters using a golden gate or directly knocking TF11 out.
How to cite: pCfb13201 was a gift from Irina Borodina (Addgene plasmid # 219876 ; http://n2t.net/addgene:219876 ; RRID:Addgene_219876)
